Addgene plasmid #67507: pBSMrnaSeph
Purpose: Express the tRNAMet scaffold with the sephadex aptamer tag
Depositing lab: Luc Ponchon. Depositing organization: Université Paris Cité. Publication: A generic protocol for the expression and purification of recombinant RNA in Escherichia coli using a tRNA scaffold. Ponchon L, Beauvais G, Nonin-Lecomte S, Dardel F. Nat Protoc. 2009;4(6):947-59. doi: 10.1038/nprot.2009.67. Epub 2009 May 28. PubMed 19478810.
Backbone
  Vector backbone: pBSTNAV
  Backbone size w/o insert (bp): 3019
  Total vector size (bp): 3126
  Vector type: Bacterial Expression
Growth in bacteria
  Bacterial resistance: Ampicillin, 100 μg/mL
  Growth temperature: 37°C
  Growth strain: XL1 Blue
  Copy number: Unknown
Gene/Insert
  Gene/Insert name: modified tRNAMet with sephadex aptamer
  Insert size (bp): 107
  Promoter: lpp
  Cloning method: Restriction Enzyme; 5′ cloning site PstI (unknown if destroyed); 3′ cloning site EcoRI (unknown if destroyed)
  Sequencing primers: 5′ M13F; 3′ M13R
Terms and licenses: Academic/Nonprofit Terms; Industry Terms: Not Available to Industry
How to cite: pBSMrnaSeph was a gift from Luc Ponchon (Addgene plasmid # 67507 ; http://n2t.net/addgene:67507 ; RRID:Addgene_67507)
