[The description below was written by a language model from this plasmid's Addgene catalogue record.]
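Description:
pBSMrnaSeph is a bacterial expression plasmid built on the pBSTNAV backbone and designed to produce recombinant RNA, rather than protein, in Escherichia coli. The total construct is about 3.1 kb, of which roughly 3.0 kb is backbone. It is maintained under ampicillin selection. The record lists the copy number as unknown and does not describe the origin of replication, and no feature table is provided, so other backbone elements cannot be confirmed beyond the presence of M13 forward and reverse primer sites flanking the insert.

The payload is a 107 bp insert encoding a modified tRNAMet scaffold fused to a Sephadex-binding RNA aptamer. It was cloned between PstI and EcoRI sites, and the record does not say whether these sites were retained. Transcription is driven by the lpp promoter, a strong promoter from the E. coli lipoprotein gene. In the tRNA scaffold approach, an RNA of interest is embedded within a tRNA-like structure. The cell then treats the transcript as a natural tRNA, which folds stably, resists nuclease degradation and accumulates to high levels in vivo. The Sephadex aptamer acts as an affinity tag, allowing the chimeric RNA to be captured on Sephadex resin and separated from bulk cellular RNA.

According to the record, the plasmid's purpose is to express the tRNAMet scaffold carrying the Sephadex aptamer tag, in the context of a generic method for expressing and purifying recombinant RNA in E. coli. The record does not say whether this particular construct is meant as a recipient for further RNA inserts or where such an insertion site would lie.
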