>Addgene plasmid #67507 | pBSMrnaSeph | depositor partial sequence | sequence record 120588 | insert
GGCTACGTAGCTCAGTTGGTTAGAGCAGCGGCCGAGTAATTTACGTCGACGGTGACGTCGATGGTTGCGG
CCGCGGGTCACAGGTTCGAATCCCGTCGTAGCCACCA
