>Addgene plasmid #67507 | pBSMrnaSeph | addgene partial sequence | sequence record 123631 | M13-F20 5'-TGTAAAACGACGGCCAGT-3'
AGCTTGGAGCTCCGGATCCTAAGCCCCCATCAAGCTTAAAAAAAATCCTTAGCTTTCGCTAAGGATCTGC
AGTGGTGGCTACGACGGGATTCGAACCTGTGACCCGCGGCCGCAACCATCGACGTCACCGTCGACGTAAA
TTACTCGGCCGCTGCTCTAACCAACTGAGCTACGTAGCCGAATTCAGCGTTACAAGTATTACACAAAGTT
TTTTATGTTGAGAATATTTTTTTGATGGGGCGACCTCGAGGGGGGGCCCGGTACCAGCTTTTGTTCCCTT
TAGTGAGGGTTAATTTCGAGCTTGGCGTAATCATGGTCATAGCTGTTTCCTGTGTGAAATTGTTATCCGC
TCACAATTCCACACAACATACGAGCCGGAAGCATAAAGTGTAAAGCCTGGGGTGCCTAATGAGTGAGCTA
ACTCACATTAATTGCGTTGCGCTCACTGCCCGCTTTCCAGTCGGGAAACCTGTCGTGCCAGCTGCATTAA
TGAATCGGCCAACGCGCGGGGAGAGGCGGTTTGCGTATTGGGCGCTCTTCCGCTTCCTCGCTCACTGACT
CGCTGCGCTCGGTCGTTCGGCTGCGGCGAGCGGTATCAGCTCACTCAAAGGCGGTAATACGGTTATCCAC
AGAATCAGGGGATAACGCAGGAAAGAACATGTGAGCAAAAGGCCAGCAAAAGGCCAGGAACCGTAAAAAG
GCCGCGTTGCTGGCGTTTTTCCATAGGCTCCGCCCCCCTGACGAGCATCACAAAAATCGACGCTCAAGTC
AGAGGTGGCGAAACCCGACAGGACTATAAAGATACCAGGCGTTTCCCCCTGGAAGCTCCCTCGTGCGCTC
TCCTGTTCCGACCCTGCCGCTTACCGGATACCTGTCCGCCTT
