>Addgene plasmid #67507 | pBSMrnaSeph | addgene partial sequence | sequence record 123632 | M13-Rev 5'-CAGGAAACAGCTATGACC-3'
AAAGCTGGTACCGGGCCCCCCCTCGAGGTCGCCCCATCAAAAAAATATTCTCAACATAAAAAACTTTGTG
TAATACTTGTAACGCTGAATTCGGCTACGTAGCTCAGTTGGTTAGAGCAGCGGCCGAGTAATTTACGTCG
ACGGTGACGTCGATGGTTGCGGCCGCGGGTCACAGGTTCGAATCCCGTCGTAGCCACCACTGCAGATCCT
TAGCGAAAGCTAAGGATTTTTTTTAAGCTTGATGGGGGCTTAGGATCCGGAGCTCCAAGCTTTAGCTCCA
ATTCGCCCTATAGTGAGTCGTATTACAATTCACTGGCCGTCGTTTTACAACGTCGTGACTGGGAAAACCC
TGGCGTTACCCAACTTAATCGCCTTGCAGCACATCCCCCTTTCGCCAGCTGGCGTAATAGCGAAGAGGCC
CGCACCGATCGCCCTTCCCAACAGTTGCGCAGCCTGAATGGCGAATGGG
[124 nt withheld, positions 470-593]
C
[42 nt withheld, positions 595-636]
AGGTTCCGATTTA
